>Addgene plasmid #34913 | paavCAG-Jx-rev-post-mGRASP-2A-dTomato | addgene full sequence | sequence record 273253 | Addgene NGS Result
TCGAGGTGAGCCCCACGTTCTGCTTCACTCTCCCCATCTCCCCCCCCTCCCCACCCCCAATTTTGTATTT
ATTTATTTTTTAATTATTTTGTGCAGCGATGGGGGCGGGGGGGGGGGGGGGGCGCGCGCCAGGCGGGGCG
GGGCGGGGCGAGGGGCGGGGCGGGGCGAGGCGGAGAGGTGCGGCGGCAGCCAATCAGAGCGGCGCGCTCC
GAAAGTTTCCTTTTATGGCGAGGCGGCGGCGGCGGCGGCCCTATAAAAAGCGAAGCGCGCGGCGGGCGGG
AGTCGCTGCGCGCTGCCTTCGCCCCGTGCCCCGCTCCGCCGCCGCCTCGCGCCGCCCGCCCCGGCTCTGA
CTGACCGCGTTACTCCCACAGGTGAGCGGGCGGGACGGCCCTTCTCCTCCGGGCTGTAATTAGCGCTTGG
TTTAATGACGGCTTGTTTCTTTTCTGTGGCTGCGTGAAAGCCTTGAGGGGCTCCGGGAGGGCCCTTTGTG
CGGGGGGAGCGGCTCGGGGCTGTCCGCGGGGGGACGGCTGCCTTCGGGGGGGACGGGGCAGGGCGGGGTT
CGGCTTCTGGCGTGTGACCGGCGGCTCTAGAGCCTCTGCTAACCATGTTCATGCCTTCTTCTTTTTCCTA
CAGCTCCTGGGCAACGTGCTGGTTATTGTGCTGTCTCATCATTTTGGCAAAGAATTGGATCATAACTTCG
TATAGCATACATTATACGAACGGTAAAGCTTACTTATACAGCTCATCCATGCCATACAAGAACAGGTGAT
GCCGACCTTCTGAGCGTTCGTACTGCTCGACGATTGTGTAGTCCTCGTTGTGACTCGTGATGTCCAACTT
GGTGTCCACGTAGTAGTAGCCAGGCAGCTGAACCGGCTTTTTGGCCATATATATAGTTTTGAACTCAACC
AGGTAGTGCCCGCCATCTTTGAGTTTAAGCGCCTGATGGATTTCGCCTTTAAGAACGCCATCGCGGGGGT
ACAGTCGTTCTGTAGAGGCCTCCCACCCCATGGTCTTCTTCTGCATCACGGGGCCATCGGGGGGAAAATT
TGTTCCGCGCATCTTCACCTTGTAAATCAGGGTGCCGTCCTGCAGAGAGGAGTCTTGCGTGACAGTGACC
AGCCCACCATCCTCAAAATTCATTACTCGTTCCCACTTAAATCCTTCAGGAAATGACAGTTTTTTGTAAT
CAGGTATATCAGCAGGGTGTTTGACGTAAGCCTTGCTACCGTACATGAATTGAGGGCTGAGGATGTCCCA
GGCGAAAGGAAGGGGGCCACCTTTGGTAACCTTGAGCTTGGCGGTTTGTGTGCCCTCATATGGTCTTCCT
TCACCCTCACCTTCAATTTCAAACTCGTGCCCGTTCATGCTACCCTCCATTCTAACTTTGAATCTCATAA
ACTCCTTAATTACTTCCTCACCCTTAGACACCATTGTCGACCCCGGGGCCGGTCCGGGATTCTCCTCGAC
GTCGCCACATGTGAGCAGAGAGCCCCGACCCTCAGATCTGCCACCGCTGCCACCCACCCGTGTTGTGCTG
TGGGAGTGGGGGTGTGGATGCGGATGAGGGAGAGTATTATTCTGTCCACCAGTGAATGTGTTGAAAGTGT
GGAGAGGCTGGATTCCTGGAATAGTGTTGGGAATCATGGTTATGGTATTGGGTGTCATCAGGGGAATGTC
GTCTGGGCTTCGGCGCATTGCCAGGGTATAGTCCGGAGGGCATGCTGTCCTCAGCACCACCTCATGGGGA
TGGATGGATTCACACTCGTGGTCCAGGTCTGTGTGTTTCATCTGAAGACTCATGATCTCCTCCTCAGGTG
CGTGCGTAAGATCATTGGTTGTAGTTCGTTGCGGACTACATCTCCTATGTACGTCGTGGCGCCTTTTGTC
CTTCTTGTAATAGAGGGCCGCGAAAGCCAGAATGTTCAGGAAAAGCAGGGAAGCTCCTACAGCTATGGTC
ACGGACAGCTCTGTGCTGTAGTCCCTTTGGTCTACGCTAAATGGACTAGGCTGTTGTTTGGGGTCGTCTT
GCTTAGCGGTTGGAAATGCGCTGGTCACAGGGGTTGAGTTTTTCCGAGTTGGTCGAAGGGTGATGTCAGT
GCTTGGGACCTTGGTGGTTGTACTTGTGTATTGGCTGATGTCATTGAGGTTATGCAAGTGGGGCACCAGC
TCGAGCGTCCCTTTCTCATTAGGGTCCTTGGACAGGACTGTTTGGGTACTGAGGTAGTGGTTGTCTGGCA
GGAGAACAGGTCCATCGCCAATGGGCGTGTTTTGCTGGTAGTGGTCTGCCAGCTGGACACTGCCATCCTC
GACATTATGTCTTACCGTGAAATTGGCCTTTATGCCATTCTTCTGCTTATCTGCTGTAATATACACGTTG
TGACTGTTGAAGTTGTACTCCAATTTGTGTCCCAGGATATTTCCGTCCTCCTTAAAATCGGTGCCTTTGA
GCTCGATGCGGTTAACGAGTGTATCACCCTCGAACTTGACGACTGCTCTTGTCTTATATTTGCCATCGTC
CTTAAAAGAGATGGTGCGCTCCTGAACGTAACCCTCGGGCATGGCACTCTTGAAGAAGTCATGCCTCTTC
ATATGGTCCGGGTACCGAGAGAAACATTGCACCCCGTAGGTGAGTGTTGTCACGAGGGTTGGCCAAGGCA
CGGGAAGTTTTCCAGTGGTACAGATGAATTTCAGCGTGAGTTTCCCGATGGTGGCATCGCCTTCTCCCTC
TCCTCTGACAGAAAACTTATGGCCATTCACGTCACCATCGAGTTCCACGAGAATAGGGACTACGCCAGTA
AACAACTCTTCTCCCTTGGACATGTCATCCAGCTTCTGTGAAAGAACGTGGAAAGTCTGGAGGAGGCAAC
CCAACAGGCAGAGTGTAAGTGGGGCGCCACTCCCTCGGTGCACCACGCAGGCCATCATAGCTCGCCATAC
ATAATTAGGCCACATACATCTAGGAAGTGCCATGGATCTATAACTTCGTATAATGTATGCTATACGAACG
GTACAGCTTATCGATAATCAACCTCTGGATTACAAAATTTGTGAAAGATTGACTGGTATTCTTAACTATG
TTGCTCCTTTTACGCTATGTGGATACGCTGCTTTAATGCCTTTGTATCATGCTATTGCTTCCCGTATGGC
TTTCATTTTCTCCTCCTTGTATAAATCCTGGTTGCTGTCTCTTTATGAGGAGTTGTGGCCCGTTGTCAGG
CAACGTGGCGTGGTGTGCACTGTGTTTGCTGACGCAACCCCCACTGGTTGGGGCATTGCCACCACCTGTC
AGCTCCTTTCCGGGACTTTCGCTTTCCCCCTCCCTATTGCCACGGCGGAACTCATCGCCGCCTGCCTTGC
CCGCTGCTGGACAGGGGCTCGGCTGTTGGGCACTGACAATTCCGTGGTGTTGTCGGGGAAATCATCGTCC
TTTCCTTGGCTGCTCGCCTGTGTTGCCACCTGGATTCTGCGCGGGACGTCCTTCTGCTACGTCCCTTCGG
CCCTCAATCCAGCGGACCTTCCTTCCCGCGGCCTGCTGCCGGCTCTGCGGCCTCTTCCGCGTCTTCGCCT
TCGCCCTCAGACGAGTCGGATCTCCCTTTGGGCCGCCTCCCCGCATCGATACCGTCGACCCGGGCGGCCG
CTTCGAGCAGACATGATAAGATACATTGATGAGTTTGGACAAACCACAACTAGAATGCAGTGAAAAAAAT
GCTTTATTTGTGAAATTTGTGATGCTATTGCTTTATTTGTAACCATTATAAGCTGCAATAAACAAGTTAA
CAACAACAATTGCATTCATTTTATGTTTCAGGTTCAGGGGGAGATGTGGGAGGTTTTTTAAAGCAAGTAA
AACCTCTACAAATGTGGTAAAATCGATAAGGATCTTCCTAGAGCATGGCTACGTAGATAAGTAGCATGGC
GGGTTAATCATTAACTACAAGGAACCCCTAGTGATGGAGTTGGCCACTCCCTCTCTGCGCGCTCGCTCGC
TCACTGAGGCCGCCCGGGCTTTGCCCGGGCGGCCTCAGTGAGCGAGCGAGCGCGCAGCTGCATTAATGAA
TCGGCCAACGCGCGGGGAGAGGCGGTTTGCGTATTGGGCGCTCTTCCGCTTCCTCGCTCACTGACTCGCT
GCGCTCGGTCGTTCGGCTGCGGCGAGCGGTATCAGCTCACTCAAAGGCGGTAATACGGTTATCCACAGAA
TCAGGGGATAACGCAGGAAAGAACATGTGAGCAAAAGGCCAGCAAAAGGCCAGGAACCGTAAAAAGGCCG
CGTTGCTGGCGTTTTTCCATAGGCTCCGCCCCCCTGACGAGCATCACAAAAATCGACGCTCAAGTCAGAG
GTGGCGAAACCCGACAGGACTATAAAGATACCAGGCGTTTCCCCCTGGAAGCTCCCTCGTGCGCTCTCCT
GTTCCGACCCTGCCGCTTACCGGATACCTGTCCGCCTTTCTCCCTTCGGGAAGCGTGGCGCTTTCTCATA
GCTCACGCTGTAGGTATCTCAGTTCGGTGTAGGTCGTTCGCTCCAAGCTGGGCTGTGTGCACGAACCCCC
CGTTCAGCCCGACCGCTGCGCCTTATCCGGTAACTATCGTCTTGAGTCCAACCCGGTAAGACACGACTTA
TCGCCACTGGCAGCAGCCACTGGTAACAGGATTAGCAGAGCGAGGTATGTAGGCGGTGCTACAGAGTTCT
TGAAGTGGTGGCCTAACTACGGCTACACTAGAAGAACAGTATTTGGTATCTGCGCTCTGCTGAAGCCAGT
TACCTTCGGAAAAAGAGTTGGTAGCTCTTGATCCGGCAAACAAACCACCGCTGGTAGCGGTGGTTTTTTT
GTTTGCAAGCAGCAGATTACGCGCAGAAAAAAAGGATCTCAAGAAGATCCTTTGATCTTTTCTACGGGGT
CTGACGCTCAGTGGAACGAAAACTCACGTTAAGGGATTTTGGTCATGAGATTATCAAAAAGGATCTTCAC
CTAGATCCTTTTAAATTAAAAATGAAGTTTTAAATCAATCTAAAGTATATATGAGTAAACTTGGTCTGAC
AGTTACCAATGCTTAATCAGTGAGGCACCTATCTCAGCGATCTGTCTATTTCGTTCATCCATAGTTGCCT
GACTCCCCGTCGTGTAGATAACTACGATACGGGAGGGCTTACCATCTGGCCCCAGTGCTGCAATGATACC
GCGAGACCCACGCTCACCGGCTCCAGATTTATCAGCAATAAACCAGCCAGCCGGAAGGGCCGAGCGCAGA
AGTGGTCCTGCAACTTTATCCGCCTCCATCCAGTCTATTAATTGTTGCCGGGAAGCTAGAGTAAGTAGTT
CGCCAGTTAATAGTTTGCGCAACGTTGTTGCCATTGCTACAGGCATCGTGGTGTCACGCTCGTCGTTTGG
TATGGCTTCATTCAGCTCCGGTTCCCAACGATCAAGGCGAGTTACATGATCCCCCATGTTGTGCAAAAAA
GCGGTTAGCTCCTTCGGTCCTCCGATCGTTGTCAGAAGTAAGTTGGCCGCAGTGTTATCACTCATGGTTA
TGGCAGCACTGCATAATTCTCTTACTGTCATGCCATCCGTAAGATGCTTTTCTGTGACTGGTGAGTACTC
AACCAAGTCATTCTGAGAATAGTGTATGCGGCGACCGAGTTGCTCTTGCCCGGCGTCAATACGGGATAAT
ACCGCGCCACATAGCAGAACTTTAAAAGTGCTCATCATTGGAAAACGTTCTTCGGGGCGAAAACTCTCAA
GGATCTTACCGCTGTTGAGATCCAGTTCGATGTAACCCACTCGTGCACCCAACTGATCTTCAGCATCTTT
TACTTTCACCAGCGTTTCTGGGTGAGCAAAAACAGGAAGGCAAAATGCCGCAAAAAAGGGAATAAGGGCG
ACACGGAAATGTTGAATACTCATACTCTTCCTTTTTCAATATTATTGAAGCATTTATCAGGGTTATTGTC
TCATGAGCGGATACATATTTGAATGTATTTAGAAAAATAAACAAATAGGGGTTCCGCGCACATTTCCCCG
AAAAGTGCCACCTAAATTGTAAGCGTTAATATTTTGTTAAAATTCGCGTTAAATTTTTGTTAAATCAGCT
CATTTTTTAACCAATAGGCCGAAATCGGCAAAATCCCTTATAAATCAAAAGAATAGACCGAGATAGGGT
[37 nt withheld, positions 6160-6196]
AAAGAACGTGGACTCCAACGTCAAAGG
[49 nt withheld, positions 6224-6272]
T
[91 nt withheld, positions 6274-6364]
G
[124 nt withheld, positions 6366-6489]
CCCATTCGCCATTCAGGCTGCGCAACTGTTGGGAAGGGCGATCGGTGCGGGCCTCTTCGCTATTACGCCA
GCTGCGCGCTCGCTCGCTCACTGAGGCCGCCCGGGCAAAGCCCGGGCGTCGGGCGACCTTTGGTCGCCCG
GCCTCAGTGAGCGAGCGAGCGCGCAGAGAGGGAGTGGCCAACTCCATCACTAGGGGTTCCTTGTAGTTAA
TGATTAACCCGCCATGCTACTTATCTACGTAGCCATGCTCTAGGAAGATCGTACCATTGACGTCAATAAT
GACGTATGTTCCCATAGTAACGCCAATAGGGACTTTCCATTGACGTCAATGGGTGGAGTATTTACGGTAA
ACTGCCCACTTGGCAGTACATCAAGTGTATCATATGCCAAGTACGCCCCCTATTGACGTCAATGACGGTA
AATGGCCCGCCTGGCATTATGCCCAGTACATGACCTTATGGGACTTTCCTACTTGGCAGTACATCTACGT
ATTAGTCATCGCTATTACCATGG
Features (pLannotate 1.2.2; 22 found; start..end, strand, type, name):
      1..278     +  promoter       chicken β-actin promoter: No description available
    279..414     +  intron         hybrid intron (fragment): hybrid between chicken β-actin (CBA) and minute virus of mice (MMV) introns (Gray et al., 2011)
    503..633     +  intron         chimeric intron (fragment): chimera between introns from chicken β-actin and rabbit β-globin
    692..725     +  protein_bind   lox66: Right element (RE) mutant of loxP (Araki et al., 2010). Cre-mediated recombination occurs in the 8-bp core sequence (GCATACAT). Cre recombinase
    733..1434    -  CDS            dTomato: dTomato is a basic (constitutively fluorescent) orange fluorescent protein published in 2004, derived from Discosoma sp.. It is reported to be a somewhat slowly-maturing dimer with low acid sensitivity.
   1525..2133    -  CDS            NLGN4X: NLGNX_MACMU - Also known as NLGN4. Experimental evidence at transcript level: Swiss-Prot protein existence level 2. Putative neuronal cell surface protein involved in cell-cell- interactions. From Macaca mulatta (Rhesus macaque).
   2182..2823    -  CDS            Superfolder GFP (fragment): Superfolder GFP is a basic (constitutively fluorescent) green fluorescent protein published in 2005, derived from Aequorea victoria. It is reported to be a very rapidly-maturing weak dimer.
   2824..2973    -  CDS            NLGN1 (fragment): NLGN1_HUMAN - Also known as KIAA1070. Experimental evidence at protein level: Swiss-Prot protein existence level 1. Cell surface protein involved in cell-cell-interactions via its interactions with neurexin family members. Plays a role in synapse function and synaptic signal transmission, and probably mediates its effects by recruiting and clustering other synaptic proteins. May promote the initial formation of synapses, but is not essential for this. In vitro, triggers the de novo formation of presynaptic structures. May be involved in specification of excitatory synapses. Required to maintai
   2980..3013    -  protein_bind   lox71: Left element (LE) mutant of loxP (Araki et al., 2010). Cre-mediated recombination occurs in the 8-bp core sequence (GCATACAT). Cre recombinase
   3026..3614    +  misc_feature   WPRE: woodchuck hepatitis virus posttranscriptional regulatory element
   3657..3778    -  polyA_signal   SV40 poly(A) signal: SV40 polyadenylation signal
   3801..3869    -  CDS            large T antigen (fragment): large T antigen from SV40 (simian virus 40)
   3940..4002    +  repeat_region  AAV2 ITR (fragment): inverted terminal repeat of adeno-associated virus serotype 2 inverted
   4020..4047    -  repeat_region  AAV2 ITR (fragment): inverted terminal repeat of adeno-associated virus serotype 2 inverted
   4045..4101    -  CDS            lacI (fragment): lac repressor; lacI; The lac repressor binds to the lac operator to inhibit transcription in E. coli. This inhibition can be relieved by adding lactose or isopropyl-β-D-thiogalactopyranoside (IPTG).
   4284..4872    -  rep_origin     ori: high-copy-number ColE1/pMB1/pBR322/pUC origin of replication
   5043..5903    -  CDS            AmpR: β-lactamase; bla; confers resistance to ampicillin, carbenicillin, and related antibiotics
   5904..6008    -  promoter       AmpR promoter: bla
   6061..6489    -  rep_origin     f1 ori (sequence partly withheld): f1 bacteriophage origin of replication; arrow indicates direction of (+) strand synthesis
   6494..6563    -  CDS            lacZα (fragment): LacZα fragment of β-galactosidase; lacZ fragment
   6558..6690    -  repeat_region  AAV2 ITR (fragment): inverted terminal repeat of adeno-associated virus serotype 2 inverted
   6753..7001    +  enhancer       CMV enhancer (fragment): human cytomegalovirus immediate early enhancer
