[The description below was written by a language model from this plasmid's Addgene catalogue record and pLannotate feature annotations shown in this document.]
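Description:
paavCAG-Jx-rev-post-mGRASP-2A-dTomato is an AAV transfer plasmid carrying a Cre-dependent ("JxON") expression cassette for the postsynaptic component of mGRASP, the mammalian GFP-reconstitution-across-synaptic-partners system used to map synaptic connectivity by light microscopy. It is built on the paavCAG backbone and propagated in E. coli through a high-copy ColE1/pUC-type origin with ampicillin selection (AmpR with its bla promoter). An f1 origin is also present. AAV2 inverted terminal repeat fragments flank the expression cassette so that it can be packaged into recombinant AAV, and the record lists a recombination-tolerant growth strain, consistent with the repeat content.

Expression is driven by the CAG promoter, annotated as a CMV enhancer, the chicken β-actin promoter and chimeric intron fragments. Downstream, the coding unit lies in reverse orientation between the mutant lox sites lox66 and lox71, which are themselves oppositely oriented. In the absence of Cre the cassette is antisense to the promoter and silent. Cre inverts it into the sense orientation, and recombination between these left- and right-element mutants yields a double-mutant site that recombines poorly, which favours retention of the "on" state.

The inverted open reading frame comprises a short neuroligin-1-like N-terminal segment, a GFP-derived fragment (annotated as partial superfolder GFP, representing a split-GFP piece), and a neuroligin-like segment. The record gives the insert species as mouse, although the automated annotations matched primate homologues. According to the construct name, a 2A peptide links this fusion to dTomato, which marks expressing cells, but the 2A itself is not annotated in the feature table. A WPRE follows the cassette to enhance transcript expression. The SV40 polyadenylation signal after it is annotated on the minus strand.
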