Addgene plasmid #34913: paavCAG-Jx-rev-post-mGRASP-2A-dTomato
Purpose: JxON-post
Depositing lab: Jinhyun Kim. Depositing organization: Korea Institute of Science and Technology. Publication: mGRASP enables mapping mammalian synaptic connectivity with light microscopy. Kim J, Zhao T, Petralia RS, Yu Y, Peng H, Myers E, Magee JC. Nat Methods. 2011 Dec 4;9(1):96-102. doi: 10.1038/nmeth.1784. PubMed 22138823.
Backbone
  Vector backbone: paavCAG
  Backbone size w/o insert (bp): 5000
  Vector type: AAV, Cre/Lox
Growth in bacteria
  Bacterial resistance: Ampicillin, 100 μg/mL
  Growth temperature: 37°C
  Growth strain: NEB Stable
  Copy number: High Copy
Gene/Insert
  Gene/Insert name: postsynaptic mGRASP (alt name: post-mGRASP)
  Species: M. musculus (mouse)
  Insert size (bp): 1722
  GenBank ID: JN898960
  Promoter: CAG
  Cloning method: Restriction Enzyme; 5′ cloning site BamHI (not destroyed); 3′ cloning site HindIII (not destroyed)
  Sequencing primers: 5′ gcggctctagagcctctgcta; 3′ ttaaagcagcgtatccacat
Terms and licenses: Academic/Nonprofit Terms; Industry Terms: Not Available to Industry
How to cite: paavCAG-Jx-rev-post-mGRASP-2A-dTomato was a gift from Jinhyun Kim (Addgene plasmid # 34913 ; http://n2t.net/addgene:34913 ; RRID:Addgene_34913)
