>Addgene plasmid #34913 | paavCAG-Jx-rev-post-mGRASP-2A-dTomato | depositor partial sequence | sequence record 42399 | paavCAG-Jx-rev-post-mGRASP-2A-dTomato sequence 1449 bps
ATGGCACTTCCTAGATGTATGTGGCCTAATTATGTATGGCGAGCTATGATGGCCTGCGTGGTGCACCGAG
GGAGTGGCGCCCCACTTACACTCTGCCTGTTGGGTTGCCTCCTCCAGACTTTCCACGTTCTTTCACAGAA
GCTGGATGACATGTCCAAGGGAGAAGAGTTGTTTACTGGCGTAGTCCCTATTCTCGTGGAACTCGATGGT
GACGTGAATGGCCATAAGTTTTCTGTCAGAGGAGAGGGAGAAGGCGATGCCACCATCGGGAAACTCACGC
TGAAATTCATCTGTACCACTGGAAAACTTCCCGTGCCTTGGCCAACCCTCGTGACAACACTCACCTACGG
GGTGCAATGTTTCTCTCGGTACCCGGACCATATGAAGAGGCATGACTTCTTCAAGAGTGCCATGCCCGAG
GGTTACGTTCAGGAGCGCACCATCTCTTTTAAGGACGATGGCAAATATAAGACAAGAGCAGTCGTCAAGT
TCGAGGGTGATACACTCGTTAACCGCATCGAGCTCAAAGGCACCGATTTTAAGGAGGACGGAAATATCCT
GGGACACAAATTGGAGTACAACTTCAACAGTCACAACGTGTATATTACAGCAGATAAGCAGAAGAATGGC
ATAAAGGCCAATTTCACGGTAAGACATAATGTCGAGGATGGCAGTGTCCAGCTGGCAGACCACTACCAGC
AAAACACGCCCATTGGCGATGGACCTGTTCTCCTGCCAGACAACCACTACCTCAGTACCCAAACAGTCCT
GTCCAAGGACCCTAATGAGAAAGGGACGCTCGAGCTGGTGCCCCACTTGCATAACCTCAATGACATCAGC
CAATACACAAGTACAACCACCAAGGTCCCAAGCACTGACATCACCCTTCGACCAACTCGGAAAAACTCAA
CCCCTGTGACCAGCGCATTTCCAACCGCTAAGCAAGACGACCCCAAACAACAGCCTAGTCCATTTAGCGT
AGACCAAAGGGACTACAGCACAGAGCTGTCCGTGACCATAGCTGTAGGAGCTTCCCTGCTTTTCCTGAAC
ATTCTGGCTTTCGCGGCCCTCTATTACAAGAAGGACAAAAGGCGCCACGACGTACATAGGAGATGTAGTC
CGCAACGAACTACAACCAATGATCTTACGCACGCACCTGAGGAGGAGATCATGAGTCTTCAGATGAAACA
CACAGACCTGGACCACGAGTGTGAATCCATCCATCCCCATGAGGTGGTGCTGAGGACAGCATGCCCTCCG
GACTATACCCTGGCAATGCGCCGAAGCCCAGACGACATTCCCCTGATGACACCCAATACCATAACCATGA
TTCCCAACACTATTCCAGGAATCCAGCCTCTCCACACTTTCAACACATTCACTGGTGGACAGAATAATAC
TCTCCCTCATCCGCATCCACACCCCCACTCCCACAGCACAACACGGGTG
