>Addgene plasmid #34913 | paavCAG-Jx-rev-post-mGRASP-2A-dTomato | addgene partial sequence | sequence record 74372 | pCAG-F 5'-GCAACGTGCTGGTTATTGTG-3'
TAACTTCGTATAGCATACATTATACGAACGGTAAAGCTTACTTATACAGCTCATCCATGCCATACAAGAA
CAGGTGATGCCGACCTTCTGAGCGTTCGTACTGCTCGACGATTGTGTAGTCCTCGTTGTGACTCGTGATG
TCCAACTTGGTGTCCACGTAGTAGTAGCCAGGCAGCTGAACCGGCTTTTTGGCCATATATATAGTTTTGA
ACTCAACCAGGTAGTGCCCGCCATCTTTGAGTTTAAGCGCCTGATGGATTTCGCCTTTAAGAACGCCATC
GCGGGGGTACAGTCGTTCTGTAGAGGCCTCCCACCCCATGGTCTTCTTCTGCATCACGGGGCCATCGGGG
GGAAAATTTGTTCCGCGCATCTTCACCTTGTAAATCAGGGTGCCGTCCTGCAGAGAGGAGTCTTGCGTGA
CAGTGACCAGCCCACCATCCTCAAAATTCATTACTCGTTCCCACTTAAATCCTTCAGGAAATGACAGTTT
TTTGTAATCAGGTATATCAGCAGGGTGTTTGACGTAAGCCTTGCTACCGTACATGAATTGAGGGCTGAGG
ATGTCCCAGGCGAAAGGAAGGGGGCCACCTTTGGTAACCTTGAGCTTGGCGGTTTGTGTGCCCTCATATG
GTCTTCCTTCACCCTCACCTTCAATTTCAAACTCGTGCCCGTTCATGCTACCCTCCATTCTAACTTTGAA
TCTCATAAACTCCTTAATTACTTCCTCACCCTTAGACACCATTGTCGACCCCGGGGCCGGTCCGGGATTC
TCCTCGACGTCGCCACATGTGAGCAGAGAGCCCCGACCCTCAGATCTGCCACCGCTGCCACCCACCCGTG
TTGTGCTGTGGGAGTGGGGGTGTGGATGCGGATGAGGGA
