>Addgene plasmid #34913 | paavCAG-Jx-rev-post-mGRASP-2A-dTomato | addgene partial sequence | sequence record 129989 | WPRE-R 5'-CATAGCGTAAAAGGAGCAACA-3'
ATTTTGTATCCAGAGGTTGATTATCGATAAGCTGTACCGTTCGTATAGCATACATTATACGAAGTTATAG
ATCCATGGCACTTCCTAGATGTATGTGGCCTAATTATGTATGGCGAGCTATGATGGCCTGCGTGGTGCAC
CGAGGGAGTGGCGCCCCACTTACACTCTGCCTGTTGGGTTGCCTCCTCCAGACTTTCCACGTTCTTTCAC
AGAAGCTGGATGACATGTCCAAGGGAGAAGAGTTGTTTACTGGCGTAGTCCCTATTCTCGTGGAACTCGA
TGGTGACGTGAATGGCCATAAGTTTTCTGTCAGAGGAGAGGGAGAAGGCGATGCCACCATCGGGAAACTC
ACGCTGAAATTCATCTGTACCACTGGAAAACTTCCCGTGCCTTGGCCAACCCTCGTGACAACACTCACCT
ACGGGGTGCAATGTTTCTCTCGGTACCCGGACCATATGAAGAGGCATGACTTCTTCAAGAGTGCCATGCC
CGAGGGTTACGTTCAGGAGCGCACCATCTCTTTTAAGGACGATGGCAAATATAAGACAAGAGCAGTCGTC
AAGTTCGAGGGTGATACACTCGTTAACCGCATCGAGCTCAAAGGCACCGATTTTAAGGAGGACGGAAATA
TCCTGGGACACAAATTGGAGTACAACTTCAACAGTCACAACGTGTATATTACAGCAGATAAGCAGAAGAA
TGGCATAAAGGCCAATTTCACGGTAAGACATAATGTCGAGGATGGCAGTGTCCAGCTGGCAGAC
